Addgene plasmid #146806: pT7-EGFP-C1-HsNot1iso1_1-1089_K
Purpose: Mammalian Expression of HsNot1iso1_1-1089
Depositing lab: Elisa Izaurralde. Depositing organization: Max Planck Institute for Developmental Biology. Publication: The structural basis for the interaction between the CAF1 nuclease and the NOT1 scaffold of the human CCR4-NOT deadenylase complex. Petit AP, Wohlbold L, Bawankar P, Huntzinger E, Schmidt S, Izaurralde E, Weichenrieder O. Nucleic Acids Res. 2012 Nov;40(21):11058-72. doi: 10.1093/nar/gks883. Epub 2012 Sep 12. PubMed 22977175.
Backbone
  Vector backbone: Unknown
  Vector type: Mammalian Expression
Growth in bacteria
  Bacterial resistance: Kanamycin, 50 μg/mL
  Growth temperature: 37°C
  Growth strain: DH5alpha
  Copy number: High Copy
Gene/Insert
  Gene/Insert name: HsNot1iso1_1-1089
  Species: H. sapiens (human)
  Mutation: Deletion of 5 AA compared to the sequence given by isoform1 NM_016284.4
  Entrez Gene: CNOT1 (a.k.a. AD-005, CDC39, HPE12, NOT1, NOT1H, VIBOS)
  Cloning method: Unknown
Terms and licenses: Academic/Nonprofit Terms; Industry Terms: Not Available to Industry
Depositor comments: HsCNOT1 cloned from Kazusa clone: ORK10432 Plasmids from this collection were made available to the research community and donated after the lab closed. Please note that the sequence provided by the depositing laboratory may be theoretical/predicted or based on Sanger sequencing results. There may be discrepancies between sequencing results obtained by Addgene and the depositor sequence. If an Addgene verified sequence is not available, please contact before placing your order to request that our lab fully sequence the plasmid.
How to cite: pT7-EGFP-C1-HsNot1iso1_1-1089_K was a gift from Elisa Izaurralde (Addgene plasmid # 146806 ; http://n2t.net/addgene:146806 ; RRID:Addgene_146806)
