[The description below was written by a language model from this plasmid's Addgene catalogue record and pLannotate feature annotations shown in this document.]
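Description:
pT7-EGFP-C1-HsNot1iso1_1-1089_K is an 8,007 nt mammalian expression plasmid that produces an N-terminal fragment of human CNOT1 (NOT1), residues 1–1089 of isoform 1, fused to EGFP. The catalogue lists the backbone as unknown, but the name and the annotated features point to an EGFP-C1-style layout with an added T7 promoter. It is maintained in bacteria through a high-copy ColE1/pUC-type origin and selected with kanamycin. The NeoR/KanR gene (Tn5 aminoglycoside phosphotransferase) sits behind tandem bacterial (bla) and SV40 early promoters and is followed by an HSV TK polyadenylation signal, so the same marker can also confer G418 resistance in mammalian cells. An f1 origin is also present.

The expression cassette is driven by the CMV immediate early enhancer and promoter. A T7 promoter lies just upstream of the coding region and would allow transcription by T7 RNA polymerase. EGFP comes first, followed by a short remnant of the multiple cloning site and then the CNOT1 fragment, so the fluorescent tag is at the N-terminus of the fusion. An SV40 poly(A) signal terminates the transcript. The small HIV-1 LTR, SV40 large T antigen, ble and bGH poly(A) fragments in the feature table are short matches that are probably annotation artefacts of the backbone sequence rather than functional elements.

The insert was derived from a Kazusa cDNA clone and carries a deletion of five amino acids relative to the isoform 1 reference. CNOT1 is the scaffold of the CCR4-NOT deadenylase complex, and the associated study examined how this scaffold interacts with the CAF1 nuclease. The depositor sequence may be theoretical or based on Sanger sequencing.
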