Features (pLannotate 1.2.2; 17 found; start..end, strand, type, name):
     61..364     +  enhancer       CMV enhancer: human cytomegalovirus immediate early enhancer
    365..568     +  promoter       CMV promoter: human cytomegalovirus (CMV) immediate early promoter
    564..597     +  LTR            5' LTR (truncated) (fragment): truncated 5' long terminal repeat (LTR) from HIV-1
    613..631     +  promoter       T7 promoter: promoter for bacteriophage T7 RNA polymerase
    665..1381    +  CDS            EGFP: EGFP is a basic (constitutively fluorescent) green fluorescent protein published in 1996, derived from Aequorea victoria. It is reported to be a rapidly-maturing weak dimer with moderate acid sensitivity.
   1382..1402    +  misc_feature   MCS (fragment): multiple cloning site
   1403..4678    +  CDS            CNOT1 (fragment): CNOT1_HUMAN - Also known as CDC39, KIAA1007, NOT1. Experimental evidence at protein level: Swiss-Prot protein existence level 1. Scaffolding component of the CCR4-NOT complex which is one of the major cellular mRNA deadenylases and is linked to various cellular processes including bulk mRNA degradation, miRNA-mediated repression, translational repression during translational initiation and general transcription regulation. Additional complex functions may be a consequence of its influence on mRNA expression. Its scaffolding function implies its interaction with the catalytic complex module and
   4688..4772    +  CDS            large T antigen (fragment): large T antigen from SV40 (simian virus 40)
   4795..4916    +  polyA_signal   SV40 poly(A) signal: SV40 polyadenylation signal
   4950..5378    -  rep_origin     f1 ori (sequence partly withheld): f1 bacteriophage origin of replication; arrow indicates direction of (+) strand synthesis
   5405..5509    +  promoter       AmpR promoter: bla
   5511..5868    +  promoter       SV40 promoter: SV40 enhancer and early promoter
   5903..6697    +  CDS            NeoR/KanR: aminoglycoside phosphotransferase from Tn5; aph(3')-II (or nptII); confers resistance to neomycin, kanamycin, and G418 (Geneticin®)
   6718..6870    +  CDS            ble (fragment): BLE_KLEPN - Experimental evidence at protein level: Swiss-Prot protein existence level 1. Binding protein with a strong affinity to the bleomycin family of antibiotics. Binds to CL990; an antimitotic-antibiotic compound. From Klebsiella pneumoniae.
   6929..6976    +  polyA_signal   HSV TK poly(A) signal: herpes simplex virus thymidine kinase polyadenylation signal (Cole and Stacy, 1985)
   7067..7083    -  polyA_signal   bGH poly(A) signal (fragment): bovine growth hormone polyadenylation signal
   7305..7893    +  rep_origin     ori: high-copy-number ColE1/pMB1/pBR322/pUC origin of replication
>Addgene plasmid #146806 | pT7-EGFP-C1-HsNot1iso1_1-1089_K | depositor full sequence | sequence record 289253 | Full Sequence
TAGTTATTAATAGTAATCAATTACGGGGTCATTAGTTCATAGCCCATATATGGAGTTCCGCGTTACATAA
CTTACGGTAAATGGCCCGCCTGGCTGACCGCCCAACGACCCCCGCCCATTGACGTCAATAATGACGTATG
TTCCCATAGTAACGCCAATAGGGACTTTCCATTGACGTCAATGGGTGGAGTATTTACGGTAAACTGCCCA
CTTGGCAGTACATCAAGTGTATCATATGCCAAGTACGCCCCCTATTGACGTCAATGACGGTAAATGGCCC
GCCTGGCATTATGCCCAGTACATGACCTTATGGGACTTTCCTACTTGGCAGTACATCTACGTATTAGTCA
TCGCTATTACCATGGTGATGCGGTTTTGGCAGTACATCAATGGGCGTGGATAGCGGTTTGACTCACGGGG
ATTTCCAAGTCTCCACCCCATTGACGTCAATGGGAGTTTGTTTTGGCACCAAAATCAACGGGACTTTCCA
AAATGTCGTAACAACTCCGCCCCATTGACGCAAATGGGCGGTAGGCGTGTACGGTGGGAGGTCTATATAA
GCAGAGCTCTCTGGCTAACTAGAGAACCCACTGCTTACTGGCTTATCGAAATTAATACGACTCACTATAG
GGAGACCCAAGCTCTAGCGCTACCGGTCGCCACCATGGTGAGCAAGGGCGAGGAGCTGTTCACCGGGGTG
GTGCCCATCCTGGTCGAGCTGGACGGCGACGTAAACGGCCACAAGTTCAGCGTGTCCGGCGAGGGCGAGG
GCGATGCCACCTACGGCAAGCTGACCCTGAAGTTCATCTGCACCACCGGCAAGCTGCCCGTGCCCTGGCC
CACCCTCGTGACCACCCTGACCTACGGCGTGCAGTGCTTCAGCCGCTACCCCGACCACATGAAGCAGCAC
GACTTCTTCAAGTCCGCCATGCCCGAAGGCTACGTCCAGGAGCGCACCATCTTCTTCAAGGACGACGGCA
ACTACAAGACCCGCGCCGAGGTGAAGTTCGAGGGCGACACCCTGGTGAACCGCATCGAGCTGAAGGGCAT
CGACTTCAAGGAGGACGGCAACATCCTGGGGCACAAGCTGGAGTACAACTACAACAGCCACAACGTCTAT
ATCATGGCCGACAAGCAGAAGAACGGCATCAAGGTGAACTTCAAGATCCGCCACAACATCGAGGACGGCA
GCGTGCAGCTCGCCGACCACTACCAGCAGAACACCCCCATCGGCGACGGCCCCGTGCTGCTGCCCGACAA
CCACTACCTGAGCACCCAGTCCGCCCTGAGCAAAGACCCCAACGAGAAGCGCGATCACATGGTCCTGCTG
GAGTTCGTGACCGCCGCCGGGATCACTCTCGGCATGGACGAGCTGTACAAGTCCGGACTCAGATCTCGAG
CTAATCTTGACTCGCTCTCGCTGGCCTTGTCTCAAATCAGCTACCTGGTGGACAATTTAACCAAGAAAAA
TTACCGAGCCAGCCAGCAGGAAATACAGCATATTGTGAATCGGCACGGTCCTGAGGCAGACAGGCATTTA
TTACGCTGCCTATTTTCGCATGTGGATTTCAGTGGCGATGGTAAAAGCAGTGGCAAAGATTTCCATCAGA
CTCAGTTTCTGATTCAGGAGTGTGCGTTGCTGATTACAAAGCCAAATTTTATCTCGACGCTGTCCTATGC
CATTGATAATCCATTGCACTATCAGAAGAGTTTAAAGCCTGCACCCCACTTATTTGCCCAGCTGAGTAAA
GTGCTCAAATTAAGCAAAGTACAAGAGGTAATTTTTGGCCTTGCCCTGTTGAATTCTTCCAGCTCAGATC
TTAGAGGTTTCGCTGCCCAGTTTATCAAACAGAAGCTTCCAGATCTTCTGCGTTCTTACATTGACGCAGA
CGTCAGTGGAAATCAAGAAGGTGGCTTCCAAGATATAGCAATAGAGGTCCTACACCTCCTCCTCTCCCAT
CTCCTCTTTGGGCAGAAGGGAGCCTTTGGAGTTGGACAAGAACAGATAGACGCTTTTCTTAAGACGCTGC
GCAGAGATTTTCCCCAAGAACGCTGTCCCGTGGTGCTCGCACCACTTTTATACCCTGAAAAACGGGACAT
TCTAATGGACAGGATCCTGCCTGATTCCGGAGGGGTAGCTAAAACCATGATGGAGAGCTCTTTGGCTGAT
TTCATGCAAGAAGTAGGCTATGGCTTTTGTGCAAGTATTGAAGAATGTCGCAATATAATCGTGCAGTTTG
GTGTTCGGGAGGTCACAGCTGCCCAGGTTGCAAGGGTTTTGGGAATGATGGCTCGAACTCATTCAGGATT
AACAGATGGCATTCCATTACAGAGTATTTCTGCTCCGGGCAGTGGGATCTGGAGTGATGGGAAAGATAAA
AGTGATGGAGCACAGGCACACACATGGAATGTAGAAGTCTTGATTGACGTTCTTAAAGAACTGAATCCAA
GTTTGAATTTCAAGGAAGTAACTTATGAACTGGACCATCCTGGATTTCAAATTCGTGACAGTAAAGGACT
TCATAATGTGGTTTATGGCATTCAGAGGGGTTTGGGTATGGAAGTGTTCCCAGTAGACCTCATATATAGA
CCTTGGAAACATGCTGAAGGCCAGCTCTCCTTCATTCAACATTCCCTTATAAATCCAGAGATCTTCTGTT
TTGCTGACTATCCCTGTCATACTGTTGCCACTGATATTCTGAAAGCACCACCAGAGGATGACAATCGAGA
AATTGCCACATGGAAGAGCTTGGATTTGATTGAATCTCTGCTGAGGCTTGCAGAGGTTGGGCAGTATGAG
CAAGTCAAACAGCTCTTCAGCTTCCCTATCAAACACTGTCCAGACATGCTGGTATTGGCCTTACTACAAA
TTAACACCTCTTGGCATACCTTGCGCCATGAACTTATCTCCACTCTGATGCCAATTTTCCTTGGAAACCA
TCCTAACTCAGCTATTATTTTGCACTATGCATGGCATGGGCAGGGACAGTCTCCCTCAATTCGCCAACTT
ATCATGCATGCAATGGCAGAATGGTACATGAGAGGGGAGCAGTATGATCAGGCCAAATTGTCTCGAATAC
TTGATGTGGCCCAGGACTTGAAGGCCTTGTCAATGCTGCTAAATGGTACTCCATTTGCCTTTGTTATTGA
CCTTGCTGCACTTGCTTCACGTCGTGAATACCTCAAACTTGATAAGTGGCTCACAGATAAAATTCGAGAG
CATGGGGAGCCTTTTATCCAGGCGTGTATGACTTTTTTAAAGAGACGGTGTCCTTCTATTTTGGGCGGAC
TTGCCCCAGAAAAAGACCAGCCCAAAAGTGCTCAACTTCCTCCAGAAACTTTGGCGACAATGTTGGCCTG
TCTGCAAGCTTGTGCAGGGAGTGTTTCTCAGGAGCTATCAGAAACTATCCTCACCATGGTAGCCAATTGC
AGTAATGTTATGAATAAGGCCAGACAACCACCACCTGGAGTTATGCCAAAAGGACGTCCTCCTAGTGCTA
GCAGCTTAGATGCCATTTCTCCTGTTCAGATTGACCCTCTTGCTGGAATGACATCTCTTAGTATAGGTGG
TTCAGCTGCCCCTCACACCCAGAGTATGCAGGGTTTTCCTCCAAATTTGGGTTCTGCATTCAGTACCCCT
CAGTCACCAGCAAAAGCATTTCCACCCCTTTCAACCCCCAATCAGACCACTGCATTCAGTGGTATTGGAG
GACTTTCATCACAGCTTCCAGTAGGTGGTCTTGGCACAGGCAGCCTGACTGGTATAGGAACTGGTGCTCT
TGGACTCCCTGCAGTGAATAACGACCCTTTTGTACAGAGGAAACTGGGCACCTCTGGACTGAATCAGCCT
ACATTCCAGCAGACGGACTTGTCTCAGGTGTGGCCAGAGGCAAACCAGCACTTTAGTAAAGAGATAGATG
ATGAAGCAAACAGCTATTTCCAGCGAATATATAATCATCCACCACATCCAACCATGTCTGTTGATGAGGT
ATTAGAAATGCTGCAGAGATTTAAAGACTCTACTATAAAGAGGGAACGAGAAGTATTTAACTGTATGCTA
AGGAACTTGTTTGAAGAATATCGTTTTTTTCCCCAGTATCCTGATAAAGAGTTACATATAACAGCCTGCC
TATTTGGTGGTATAATTGAGAAAGGACTGGTCACTTACATGGCACTAGGTCTGGCTCTACGATATGTTCT
TGAAGCCTTACGCAAGCCTTTTGGATCCAAAATGTATTATTTCGGGATTGCTGCACTAGATAGATTTAAA
AACAGATTGAAGGACTATCCCCAGTATTGTCAGCATTTGGCTTCTATCAGTCACTTTATGCAATTTCCAC
ATCATTTACAGGAGTATATTGAGTATGGACAGCAGTCTAGAGATCCTCCTGTGAAAATGCAAGGCTCTAT
CACAACCCCTGGAAGTATTGCACTGGCTCAGGCCCAGGCTCAGGCCCAGGTTCCAGCAAAAGCTCCTCTT
GCTGGTCAAGTTAGCACTATGGTAACCACCTCAACAACTACCACTGTTGCTAAAACGGTTACGGTCACCA
GGCCAACTGGAGTCAGCTTTAAGAAAGATGTGCCACCTTCTATTAATACTACAAATATAGATACGTTGCT
TGTGGCCACAGATCAAACTGAGAGAATTGTGTGACCGCGGGCCCGGGATCCACCGGATCTAGATAACTGA
TCATAATCAGCCATACCACATTTGTAGAGGTTTTACTTGCTTTAAAAAACCTCCCACACCTCCCCCTGAA
CCTGAAACATAAAATGAATGCAATTGTTGTTGTTAACTTGTTTATTGCAGCTTATAATGGTTACAAATAA
AGCAATAGCATCACAAATTTCACAAATAAAGCATTTTTTTCACTGCATTCTAGTTGTGGTTTGTCCAAAC
TCATCAATGTATCTTAACGCGTAAATTGTAAGCGTTAATATTTTGTTAAAATTCGCGTTAAATTTTTGTT
AAATCAGCTCATTTTTTAACCAATAGGCCGAAATCGGCAAAATCCCTTATAAATCAAAAGAATAGACCGA
GATAGGGT
[37 nt withheld, positions 5049-5085]
AAAGAACGTGGACTCCAACGTCAAAGG
[49 nt withheld, positions 5113-5161]
T
[91 nt withheld, positions 5163-5253]
G
[124 nt withheld, positions 5255-5378]
CAGGTGGCACTTTTCGGGGAAATGTGCGCGGAACCCCTATTTGTTTATTTTTCTAAATACATTCAAATAT
GTATCCGCTCATGAGACAATAACCCTGATAAATGCTTCAATAATATTGAAAAAGGAAGAGTCCTGAGGCG
GAAAGAACCAGCTGTGGAATGTGTGTCAGTTAGGGTGTGGAAAGTCCCCAGGCTCCCCAGCAGGCAGAAG
TATGCAAAGCATGCATCTCAATTAGTCAGCAACCAGGTGTGGAAAGTCCCCAGGCTCCCCAGCAGGCAGA
AGTATGCAAAGCATGCATCTCAATTAGTCAGCAACCATAGTCCCGCCCCTAACTCCGCCCATCCCGCCCC
TAACTCCGCCCAGTTCCGCCCATTCTCCGCCCCATGGCTGACTAATTTTTTTTATTTATGCAGAGGCCGA
GGCCGCCTCGGCCTCTGAGCTATTCCAGAAGTAGTGAGGAGGCTTTTTTGGAGGCCTAGGCTTTTGCAAA
GATCGATCAAGAGACAGGATGAGGATCGTTTCGCATGATTGAACAAGATGGATTGCACGCAGGTTCTCCG
GCCGCTTGGGTGGAGAGGCTATTCGGCTATGACTGGGCACAACAGACAATCGGCTGCTCTGATGCCGCCG
TGTTCCGGCTGTCAGCGCAGGGGCGCCCGGTTCTTTTTGTCAAGACCGACCTGTCCGGTGCCCTGAATGA
ACTGCAAGACGAGGCAGCGCGGCTATCGTGGCTGGCCACGACGGGCGTTCCTTGCGCAGCTGTGCTCGAC
GTTGTCACTGAAGCGGGAAGGGACTGGCTGCTATTGGGCGAAGTGCCGGGGCAGGATCTCCTGTCATCTC
ACCTTGCTCCTGCCGAGAAAGTATCCATCATGGCTGATGCAATGCGGCGGCTGCATACGCTTGATCCGGC
TACCTGCCCATTCGACCACCAAGCGAAACATCGCATCGAGCGAGCACGTACTCGGATGGAAGCCGGTCTT
GTCGATCAGGATGATCTGGACGAAGAGCATCAGGGGCTCGCGCCAGCCGAACTGTTCGCCAGGCTCAAGG
CGAGCATGCCCGACGGCGAGGATCTCGTCGTGACCCATGGCGATGCCTGCTTGCCGAATATCATGGTGGA
AAATGGCCGCTTTTCTGGATTCATCGACTGTGGCCGGCTGGGTGTGGCGGACCGCTATCAGGACATAGCG
TTGGCTACCCGTGATATTGCTGAAGAGCTTGGCGGCGAATGGGCTGACCGCTTCCTCGTGCTTTACGGTA
TCGCCGCTCCCGATTCGCAGCGCATCGCCTTCTATCGCCTTCTTGACGAGTTCTTCTGAGCGGGACTCTG
GGGTTCGAAATGACCGACCAAGCGACGCCCAACCTGCCATCACGAGATTTCGATTCCACCGCCGCCTTCT
ATGAAAGGTTGGGCTTCGGAATCGTTTTCCGGGACGCCGGCTGGATGATCCTCCAGCGCGGGGATCTCAT
GCTGGAGTTCTTCGCCCACCCTAGGGGGAGGCTAACTGAAACACGGAAGGAGACAATACCGGAAGGAACC
CGCGCTATGACGGCAATAAAAAGACAGAATAAAACGCACGGTGTTGGGTCGTTTGTTCATAAACGCGGGG
TTCGGTCCCAGGGCTGGCACTCTGTCGATACCCCACCGAGACCCCATTGGGGCCAATACGCCCGCGTTTC
TTCCTTTTCCCCACCCCACCCCCCAAGTTCGGGTGAAGGCCCAGGGCTCGCAGCCAACGTCGGGGCGGCA
GGCCCTGCCATAGCCTCAGGTTACTCATATATACTTTAGATTGATTTAAAACTTCATTTTTAATTTAAAA
GGATCTAGGTGAAGATCCTTTTTGATAATCTCATGACCAAAATCCCTTAACGTGAGTTTTCGTTCCACTG
AGCGTCAGACCCCGTAGAAAAGATCAAAGGATCTTCTTGAGATCCTTTTTTTCTGCGCGTAATCTGCTGC
TTGCAAACAAAAAAACCACCGCTACCAGCGGTGGTTTGTTTGCCGGATCAAGAGCTACCAACTCTTTTTC
CGAAGGTAACTGGCTTCAGCAGAGCGCAGATACCAAATACTGTCCTTCTAGTGTAGCCGTAGTTAGGCCA
CCACTTCAAGAACTCTGTAGCACCGCCTACATACCTCGCTCTGCTAATCCTGTTACCAGTGGCTGCTGCC
AGTGGCGATAAGTCGTGTCTTACCGGGTTGGACTCAAGACGATAGTTACCGGATAAGGCGCAGCGGTCGG
GCTGAACGGGGGGTTCGTGCACACAGCCCAGCTTGGAGCGAACGACCTACACCGAACTGAGATACCTACA
GCGTGAGCTATGAGAAAGCGCCACGCTTCCCGAAGGGAGAAAGGCGGACAGGTATCCGGTAAGCGGCAGG
GTCGGAACAGGAGAGCGCACGAGGGAGCTTCCAGGGGGAAACGCCTGGTATCTTTATAGTCCTGTCGGGT
TTCGCCACCTCTGACTTGAGCGTCGATTTTTGTGATGCTCGTCAGGGGGGCGGAGCCTATGGAAAAACGC
CAGCAACGCGGCCTTTTTACGGTTCCTGGCCTTTTGCTGGCCTTTTGCTCACATGTTCTTTCCTGCGTTA
TCCCCTGATTCTGTGGATAACCGTATTACCGCCATGCAT
